>Addgene plasmid #15245 | nAChR alpha4 YFP | addgene partial sequence | sequence record 21706 | T7 5'-TAATACGACTCACTATAGGG-3'
GGGGGCTCCCGGGGCGCCGCCGCCGCTGCTGCTCCTGCCGCTCCTGCTGCTCTTAGGGACCGGCCTCTTG
CCTGCTAGCAGCCACATAGAGACCCGGGCCCATGCGGAGGAGCGGCTCCTGAAGAGACTCTTCTCGGGCT
ACAACAAGTGGTCTCGGCCAGTACCCAATATCTCAGATGTGGTCCTTGTCCACTTTGGCTTGTCGATTGC
TCATCTCATTGATGTGGATGAGAAATACCAGATGATGACCACCCACGTGTGGGTGAAGCAGGAGTGGCCT
GACTACCCACTGCGCTGGGACCCTGGTGACTACGAGAATGTCACCTCCATCCGCATCCCATCTGAACTCA
TCTGGAGGCCT
