[The description below was written by a language model from this plasmid's Addgene catalogue record.]
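Description:
nAChR alpha4 YFP is a mammalian expression plasmid built on the commercial pCI-Neo backbone (about 5.5 kb without insert). It carries a fluorescently labelled mouse nicotinic acetylcholine receptor alpha4 subunit (Chrna4). It is propagated in E. coli as a high-copy plasmid under ampicillin selection. A neomycin resistance marker allows G418 selection of transfected mammalian cells. The record does not list the promoter or other regulatory elements and no feature table is provided. pCI-Neo vectors generally drive inserts from a CMV immediate-early enhancer/promoter with a chimeric intron and an SV40 late polyadenylation signal. A T7 promoter lies upstream of the cloning site, which fits the T7 sequencing primer listed in the record.

The insert, termed alpha4-YFP-M, is roughly 2.7 kb and was cloned as an EcoRI fragment with both sites retained. YFP is not attached to either terminus. Together with an upstream HA epitope tag, it was inserted at a BstEII site within the intracellular loop between transmembrane segments M3 and M4, at amino acid position 426. Internal placement in this loop is meant to leave the extracellular ligand-binding domain and the membrane-spanning regions undisturbed, so that the tagged subunit can still assemble into working receptors. The associated publication describes functional fluorescently labelled subunits used to study alpha4beta2 receptor assembly, subcellular localization, trafficking and nicotine-induced upregulation in clonal mammalian cell lines and cultured midbrain neurons. Studies of this kind would typically co-express the construct with a beta2 subunit. Part of the plasmid was derived from a construct made in another laboratory.
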