Addgene plasmid #15245: nAChR alpha4 YFP
Depositing lab: Henry Lester. Depositing organization: California Institute of Technology. Publication: Assembly of alpha4beta2 nicotinic acetylcholine receptors assessed with functional fluorescently labeled subunits: effects of localization, trafficking, and nicotine-induced upregulation in clonal mammalian cells and in cultured midbrain neurons. Nashmi R, Dickinson ME, McKinney S, Jareb M, Labarca C, Fraser SE, Lester HA. J Neurosci. 2003 Dec 17. 23(37):11554-67. PubMed 14684858.
Backbone
  Vector backbone: pCI-Neo
  Backbone manufacturer: Promega
  Backbone size w/o insert (bp): 5500
  Vector type: Mammalian Expression
  Selectable markers: Neomycin (select with G418)
Growth in bacteria
  Bacterial resistance: Ampicillin, 100 μg/mL
  Growth temperature: 37°C
  Growth strain: DH5alpha
  Copy number: High Copy
Gene/Insert
  Gene/Insert name: alpha4-YFP-M (alt names: nicotinic acetylcholine receptor; nAChR alpha4)
  Species: M. musculus (mouse)
  Insert size (bp): 2700
  Entrez Gene: Chrna4 (a.k.a. Acra-4, Acra4, EBN1, ENFL1)
  Tag / fusion protein: YFP
  Cloning method: Restriction Enzyme; 5′ cloning site EcoRI (not destroyed); 3′ cloning site EcoRI (not destroyed)
  Sequencing primers: 5′ T7
Resource information
  A portion of this plasmid was derived from a plasmid made by: Jerry Stitzel, Univ of MI, Ann Arbor
Terms and licenses: Academic/Nonprofit Terms; Industry Terms: Not Available to Industry
Depositor comments: YFP with an upstream HA epitope tag was inserted into BstEII restriction site of the M3-M4 loop at amino acid position 426 (alpha4-YFP-M).
How to cite: nAChR alpha4 YFP was a gift from Henry Lester (Addgene plasmid # 15245 ; http://n2t.net/addgene:15245 ; RRID:Addgene_15245)
